Addgene plasmid #52532: pKF251
Purpose: Double-GFP reporter for DNA cleavage
Depositing lab: Klaus Foerstemann. Depositing organization: Ludwig-Maximilians-Universitaet Muenchen (LMU). Publication: Efficient chromosomal gene modification with CRISPR/cas9 and PCR-based homologous recombination donors in cultured Drosophila cells. Bottcher R, Hollmann M, Merk K, Nitschko V, Obermaier C, Philippou-Massier J, Wieland I, Gaul U, Forstemann K. Nucleic Acids Res. 2014 Apr 19. 10.1093/nar/gku289 PubMed 24748663.
Backbone
  Vector backbone: pCASPER2
  Backbone size w/o insert (bp): 10063
  Total vector size (bp): 11536
  Vector type: Insect Expression
Growth in bacteria
  Bacterial resistance: Ampicillin, 100 μg/mL
  Growth temperature: 37°C
  Growth strain: XL1 Blue
  Copy number: High Copy
Gene/Insert
  Gene/Insert name: Double-GFP
  Species: S. cerevisiae (budding yeast); Aequorea victoria
  Insert size (bp): 1532
  Promoter: ubiquitin
  Cloning method: Unknown
  Sequencing primers: 5′ catttgatttcgtactaattttccac
Terms and licenses: Academic/Nonprofit Terms; Industry Terms: Not Available to Industry
How to cite: pKF251 was a gift from Klaus Foerstemann (Addgene plasmid # 52532 ; http://n2t.net/addgene:52532 ; RRID:Addgene_52532)
