[The description below was written by a language model from this plasmid's Addgene catalogue record and pLannotate feature annotations shown in this document.]
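Description:
pKF251 is an insect expression plasmid of about 11.5 kb built on the pCASPER2 backbone, a Drosophila P-element transformation vector. It is propagated in E. coli at high copy number through a ColE1/pUC-type origin and selected with ampicillin via the β-lactamase gene and its native promoter. Short remnants of the pBR322 rop and bom regions are also annotated. The backbone contributes the P element 5' and 3' ends and the mini-white eye-colour marker. Mini-white is a version of the Drosophila white gene lacking part of its first intron, and it conventionally marks transgenic flies. Besides the full mini-white coding region, the table shows smaller mini-white fragments next to the P-element ends.

The payload is a "Double-GFP" insert of roughly 1.5 kb, which the catalogue entry says is driven by a ubiquitin promoter. That promoter is not picked up as a feature, but the unannotated region upstream of the first reporter could hold it. The feature table shows two EGFP coding sequences in tandem on the same strand, separated by a short spacer of about thirty nucleotides. They are followed by a small SV40 large T antigen fragment and the SV40 polyadenylation signal, which provides 3' end processing. The record lists S. cerevisiae alongside Aequorea victoria as insert species, but it does not say which element comes from yeast, and none is annotated.

The stated purpose is a reporter for DNA cleavage, deposited with work on CRISPR/Cas9 gene modification in cultured Drosophila cells. The direct-repeat layout would fit a design in which a nuclease cuts between the two copies and repair changes GFP output. The record does not describe the target site or the readout, so this mechanism is an inference.
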