Features (pLannotate 1.2.2; 14 found; start..end, strand, type, name):
   2112..2831    +  CDS            EGFP: the original enhanced GFP (Yang et al., 1996) mammalian codon-optimized
   2865..3581    +  CDS            EGFP: the original enhanced GFP (Yang et al., 1996) mammalian codon-optimized
   3593..3676    +  CDS            large T antigen (fragment): large T antigen from SV40 (simian virus 40)
   3699..3780    +  polyA_signal   SV40 poly(A) signal: SV40 polyadenylation signal
   4301..7183    +  CDS            mini-white: Drosophila white gene eye color pigment; white; This is a modified version of the white gene lacking part of the first intron.
   7961..8546    -  misc_feature   P element 5' end: No description available
   8547..8775    -  CDS            mini-white (fragment): Drosophila white gene eye color pigment; white; This is a modified version of the white gene lacking part of the first intron.
   8781..9369    -  rep_origin     ori: high-copy-number ColE1/pMB1/pBR322/pUC origin of replication
   9540..10400   -  CDS            AmpR: β-lactamase; bla; confers resistance to ampicillin, carbenicillin, and related antibiotics
  10401..10505   -  promoter       AmpR promoter: bla
  10600..10635   +  CDS            rop (fragment): Rop protein, which maintains plasmids at low copy number; rop
  10737..10806   +  misc_feature   bom (fragment): basis of mobility region from pBR322
  10805..11307   -  gene           mini-white (fragment): white; This modified version of the white gene lacks part of the first intron.
  11307..11539   -  misc_feature   P element 3' end: P element 3' end
>Addgene plasmid #52532 | pKF251 | depositor full sequence | sequence record 81492 | pKF251 sequence 11539 bps
AAGCTTGGGCTGCAGGTCGACTCTAGCTAGAGGATGTCGCCGGAACGCAGCGACAGAGATTCCAATGTGT
CCGTATCTTTCAGGCTTTTGCCCTTCAGTTCCAGACGAAGCGACTGGCGATTCGCGTGTGGGGTCTGCTT
CAGGGTCTTGTGAATTAGGGCGCGCAGATCGCCGATGGGCGTGGCGCCGGAGGGCACCTTCACCTTGCCG
TACGGCTTGCTGTTCTTCGCGTTCAAAATCTCCAGCTCCATTTTGCTTTCGGTGCGCTTGCAATCAGTAC
TGTCCAAAATCGAAAATCGCCGAACCGTAGTGTGACCGTGCGGGGCTCTGCGAAAATAAACTTTTTTAGG
TATATGGCCACACACGGGGAAAGCACAGTGGATTATATGTTTTAATATTATAATATGCAGGTTTTCATTA
CTTATCCAGATGTAAGCCCACTTAAAGCGATTTAACAATTATTTGCCGAAAGAGTATAAACAAATTTCAC
ATAAAAATGGATTAAGAAAAGCTTGTGTAAGATTATGCGCAGCGTTGCCAGATAGCTCCATTTAAAACAC
TTCAAAAACAATAAGTTTAGAAAATATATACATAAATAGCAGTCGTTGCCGCAACGCTCAACACATCACA
CTTTTAAAACACCCTTTACCTACACAGAATTACTTTTTAAATTTCCAGTCAAGCTGCGAGTTTCAAAATT
ATAGCCGGTAGAGAAGACAGTGCTATTTCAAAAGCAAACTAACAAGGGTCTTAAATTTCAAAACACCAAT
CCTAACAAGCCTTGGACTTTTGTAAGTTTAGATCAAAGGTGGCATTGCATTCAATGTCATGGTAAGAAGT
AGGTCGTCTAGGTAGAAATCCTCATTCAGCCGGTCAAGTCAGTACGAGAAAGGTCTCAATTTGAAATTGT
CTTAAAAATATTTTATTGTTTTGTACTGTGGTGAGTTTAAACGAAAAACACAAAAAAAAAGTGATACACA
GAAATCATAAAAAATTTTAATACAAGGTATTCGTACGTATCAAAAACATTTCGGCACAATTTTTTTTCTC
TGTACTAAAGTGTTACGAACACTACGGTATTTTTTAGTGATTTTCAACGGACACCGAAGGTATATAAACA
GCGTTCGCGAACGGTCGCCTTCAAAACCAATTGACATTTGCAGCAGCAAGTACAAGTAGAAAGTAAAGCG
CAATCAGCGAAAAATTTATACTTAATTGTTGGTGATTAAAGTACAATTAAAAGAACATTCTCGAAAGTCA
CAAGAAACGTAAGTTTTTAACTCGCTGTTACCAATTAGTAATAAGAGCAACAAGACGTTGAGTAATTTCA
AGAAAAACTGCATTTCAAGGTCTTTGTTCGGCCATTTTTTTTTTATTCAACGCTCTACGTAATTACAAAA
TAAGAAATTGGCAGCCACGCATCTTGTTTTCCCAATGAATTGGCATCAAAACGCAAACAAATCTATAAAT
AAAACTTGCGTGTTGATTTTCGCCAAGATTTATTGGCAAATTGTGAAATTCGCAGTGACGCATTTGAAAA
TTCGAGAAATCACGAACGCACTCGAGCATTTGTGTGCATGTTATTAGTTAGTTGTTTAGTTAATTGAAGT
ATTTACCAACGAAATCCACTTATTTTTAGCTGAAATAGAGTAGGTTGCTTAAACAAAGCCACGTCTGAAA
ATTTCTTATTGCTTGTAGTTGTGACGTCACCATATACACACAAAATAATGTGTATGCATGCATTTCAGCT
GTGTATATATACATGCACACACTCGCAACACGAAAACGATGACGAAGCAACGGAACAAAGGTTTCTCAAC
TACCCTTTGTTCCCTGTTTCTTCGCTTTCCTTTGTTCCAATATTCGTAGAGGGTTAATAGGGGTTTCTCA
ACAAAGTTGGCGTCGATAAATAAGTTTCCCATTTTTATTCCCCAGCCAGAAGTTAGTTTCAATAGTTTTG
TAATTTCAACGAAACTCATTTGATTTCGTACTAATTTTCCACATCTCTATTTTCTGCCCGCAGAATAATC
CAAACTGCAGGTCGACTCTAGCTAGAGGATCCACCGGTCGCCACCATGGAACAAAAACTTATTTCTGAAG
AAGACTTGGGCATGGTGAGCAAGGGCGAGGAGCTGTTCACCGGGGTGGTGCCCATCCTGGTCGAGCTGGA
CGGCGACGTAAACGGCCACAAGTTCAGCGTGTCCGGCGAGGGCGAGGGCGATGCCACCTACGGCAAGCTG
ACCCTGAAGTTCATCTGCACCACCGGCAAGCTGCCCGTGCCCTGGCCCACCCTCGTGACCACCCTGACCT
ACGGCGTGCAGTGCTTCAGCCGCTACCCCGACCACATGAAGCAGCACGACTTCTTCAAGTCCGCCATGCC
CGAAGGCTACGTCCAGGAGCGCACCATCTTCTTCAAGGACGACGGCAACTACAAGACCCGCGCCGAGGTG
AAGTTCGAGGGCGACACCCTGGTGAACCGCATCGAGCTGAAGGGCATCGACTTCAAGGAGGACGGCAACA
TCCTGGGGCACAAGCTGGAGTACAACTACAACAGCCACAACGTCTATATCATGGCCGACAAGCAGAAGAA
CGGCATCAAGGTGAACTTCAAGATCCGCCACAACATCGAGGACGGCAGCGTGCAGCTCGCCGACCACTAC
CAGCAGAACACCCCCATCGGCGACGGCCCCGTGCTGCTGCCCGACAACCACTACCTGAGCACCCAGTCCG
CCCTGAGCAAAGACCCCAACGAGAAGCGCGATCACATGGTCCTGCTGGAGTTCGTGACCGCCGCCGGGAT
CACTCTCGGCATGGACGAGCTGTACAAGTAAAGCGGCCTAGGGATAACAGGGTAATGCGGCCGCGTGAGC
AAGGGCGAGGAGCTGTTCACCGGGGTGGTGCCCATCCTGGTCGAGCTGGACGGCGACGTAAACGGCCACA
AGTTCAGCGTGTCCGGCGAGGGCGAGGGCGATGCCACCTACGGCAAGCTGACCCTGAAGTTCATCTGCAC
CACCGGCAAGCTGCCCGTGCCCTGGCCCACCCTCGTGACCACCCTGACCTACGGCGTGCAGTGCTTCAGC
CGCTACCCCGACCACATGAAGCAGCACGACTTCTTCAAGTCCGCCATGCCCGAAGGCTACGTCCAGGAGC
GCACCATCTTCTTCAAGGACGACGGCAACTACAAGACCCGCGCCGAGGTGAAGTTCGAGGGCGACACCCT
GGTGAACCGCATCGAGCTGAAGGGCATCGACTTCAAGGAGGACGGCAACATCCTGGGGCACAAGCTGGAG
TACAACTACAACAGCCACAACGTCTATATCATGGCCGACAAGCAGAAGAACGGCATCAAGGTGAACTTCA
AGATCCGCCACAACATCGAGGACGGCAGCGTGCAGCTCGCCGACCACTACCAGCAGAACACCCCCATCGG
CGACGGCCCCGTGCTGCTGCCCGACAACCACTACCTGAGCACCCAGTCCGCCCTGAGCAAAGACCCCAAC
GAGAAGCGCGATCACATGGTCCTGCTGGAGTTCGTGACCGCCGCCGGGATCACTCTCGGCATGGACGAGC
TGTACAAGTAAAGCGGCCTCTAGATCATAATCAGCCATACCACATTTGTAGAGGTTTTACTTGCTTTAAA
AAACCTCCCACACCTCCCCCTGAACCTGAAACATAAAATGAATGCAATTGTTGTTGTTAACTTGTTTATT
GCAGCTTATAATGGTTACAAATAAAGCAATAGCATCACAAATTTCACAAATAAAGCATTTTTTTCACTGC
ATTCTAGTTGTGGTTTGTCCAAACTCATCAATGTATGAATTCTAGTATGTATGTAAGTTAATAAAACCCA
TTTTTGCGGAAAGTAGATAAAAAAAACATTTTTTTTTTTTACTGCACTGGATATCATTGAACTTATCTGA
TCAGTTTTAAATTTACTTCGATCCAAGGGTATTTGATGTACCAGGTTCTTTCGATTACCTCTCACTCAAA
ATGACATTCCACTCAAAGTCAGCGCTGTTTGCCTCCTTCTCTGTCCACAGAAATATCGCCGTCTCTTTCG
CCGCTGCGTCCGCTATCTCTTTCGCCACCGTTTGTAGCGTTACGTAGCGTCAATGTCCGCCTTCAGTTGC
ATTTTGTCAGCGGTTTCGTGACGAAGCTCCAAGCGGTTTACGCCATCAATTAAACACAAAGTGCTGTGCC
AAAACTCCTCTCGCTTCTTATTTTTGTTTGTTTTTTGAGTGATTGGGGTGGTGATTGGTTTTGGGTGGGT
AAGCAGGGGAAAGTGTGAAAAATCCCGGCAATGGGCCAAGAGGATCAGGAGCTATTAATTCGCGGAGGCA
GCAAACACCCATCTGCCGAGCATCTGAACAATGTGAGTAGTACATGTGCATACATCTTAAGTTCACTTGA
TCTATAGGAACTGCGATTGCAACATCAAATTGTCTGCGGCGTGAGAACTGCGACCCACAAAAATCCCAAA
CCGCAATCGCACAAACAAATAGTGACACGAAACAGATTATTCTGGTAGCTGTGCTCGCTATATAAGACAA
TTTTTAAGATCATATCATGATCAAGACATCTAAAGGCATTCATTTTCGACTACATTCTTTTTTACAAAAA
ATATAACAACCAGATATTTTAAGCTGATCCTAGATGCACAAAAAATAAATAAAAGTATAAACCTACTTCG
TAGGATACTTCGTTTTGTTCGGGGTTAGATGAGCATAACGCTTGTAGTTGATATTTGAGATCCCCTATCA
TTGCAGGGTGACAGCGGAGCGGCTTCGCAGAGCTGCATTAACCAGGGCTTCGGGCAGGCCAAAAACTACG
GCACGCTCCTGCCACCCAGTCCGCCGGAGGACTCCGGTTCAGGGAGCGGCCAACTAGCCGAGAACCTCAC
CTATGCCTGGCACAATATGGACATCTTTGGGGCGGTCAATCAGCCGGGCTCCGGATGGCGGCAGCTGGTC
AACCGGACACGCGGACTATTCTGCAACGAGCGACACATACCGGCGCCCAGGAAACATTTGCTCAAGAACG
GTGAGTTTCTATTCGCAGTCGGCTGATCTGTGTGAAATCTTAATAAAGGGTCCAATTACCAATTTGAAAC
TCAGTTTGCGGCGTGGCCTATCCGGGCGAACTTTTGGCCGTGATGGGCAGTTCCGGTGCCGGAAAGACGA
CCCTGCTGAATGCCCTTGCCTTTCGATCGCCGCAGGGCATCCAAGTATCGCCATCCGGGATGCGACTGCT
CAATGGCCAACCTGTGGACGCCAAGGAGATGCAGGCCAGGTGCGCCTATGTCCAGCAGGATGACCTCTTT
ATCGGCTCCCTAACGGCCAGGGAACACCTGATTTTCCAGGCCATGGTGCGGATGCCACGACATCTGACCT
ATCGGCAGCGAGTGGCCCGCGTGGATCAGGTGATCCAGGAGCTTTCGCTCAGCAAATGTCAGCACACGAT
CATCGGTGTGCCCGGCAGGGTGAAAGGTCTGTCCGGCGGAGAAAGGAAGCGTCTGGCATTCGCCTCCGAG
GCACTAACCGATCCGCCGCTTCTGATCTGCGATGAGCCCACCTCCGGACTGGACTCATTTACCGCCCACA
GCGTCGTCCAGGTGCTGAAGAAGCTGTCGCAGAAGGGCAAGACCGTCATCCTGACCATTCATCAGCCGTC
TTCCGAGCTGTTTGAGCTCTTTGACAAGATCCTTCTGATGGCCGAGGGCAGGGTAGCTTTCTTGGGCACT
CCCAGCGAAGCCGTCGACTTCTTTTCCTAGTGAGTTCGATGTGTTTATTAAGGGTATCTAGCATTACATT
ACATCTCAACTCCTATCCAGCGTGGGTGCCCAGTGTCCTACCAACTACAATCCGGCGGACTTTTACGTAC
AGGTGTTGGCCGTTGTGCCCGGACGGGAGATCGAGTCCCGTGATCGGATCGCCAAGATATGCGACAATTT
TGCTATTAGCAAAGTAGCCCGGGATATGGAGCAGTTGTTGGCCACCAAAAATTTGGAGAAGCCACTGGAG
CAGCCGGAGAATGGGTACACCTACAAGGCCACCTGGTTCATGCAGTTCCGGGCGGTCCTGTGGCGATCCT
GGCTGTCGGTGCTCAAGGAACCACTCCTCGTAAAAGTGCGACTTATTCAGACAACGGTGAGTGGTTCCAG
TGGAAACAAATGATATAACGCTTACAATTCTTGGAAACAAATTCGCTAGATTTTAGTTAGAATTGCCTGA
TTCCACACCCTTCTTAGTTTTTTTCAATGAGATGTATAGTTTATAGTTTTGCAGAAAATAAATAAATTTC
ATTTAACTCGCGAACATGTTGAAGATATGAATATTAATGAGATGCGAGTAACATTTTAATTTGCAGATGG
TTGCCATCTTGATTGGCCTCATCTTTTTGGGCCAACAACTCACGCAAGTGGGCGTGATGAATATCAACGG
AGCCATCTTCCTCTTCCTGACCAACATGACCTTTCAAAACGTCTTTGCCACGATAAATGTAAGTCTTGTT
TAGAATACATTTGCATATTAATAATTTACTAACTTTCTAATGAATCGATTCGATTTAGGTGTTCACCTCA
GAGCTGCCAGTTTTTATGAGGGAGGCCCGAAGTCGACTTTATCGCTGTGACACATACTTTCTGGGCAAAA
CGATTGCCGAATTACCGCTTTTTCTCACAGTGCCACTGGTCTTCACGGCGATTGCCTATCCGATGATCGG
ACTGCGGGCCGGAGTGCTGCACTTCTTCAACTGCCTGGCGCTGGTCACTCTGGTGGCCAATGTGTCAACG
TCCTTCGGATATCTAATATCCTGCGCCAGCTCCTCGACCTCGATGGCGCTGTCTGTGGGTCCGCCGGTTA
TCATACCATTCCTGCTCTTTGGCGGCTTCTTCTTGAACTCGGGCTCGGTGCCAGTATACCTCAAATGGTT
GTCGTACCTCTCATGGTTCCGTTACGCCAACGAGGGTCTGCTGATTAACCAATGGGCGGACGTGGAGCCG
GGCGAAATTAGCTGCACATCGTCGAACACCACGTGCCCCAGTTCGGGCAAGGTCATCCTGGAGACGCTTA
ACTTCTCCGCCGCCGATCTGCCGCTGGACTACGTGGGTCTGGCCATTCTCATCGTGAGCTTCCGGGTGCT
CGCATATCTGGCTCTAAGACTTCGGGCCCGACGCAAGGAGTAGCCGACATATATCCGAAATAACTGCTTG
TTTTTTTTTTTACCATTATTACCATCGTGTTTACTGTTTATTGCCCCCTCAAAAAGCTAATGTAATTATA
TTTGTGCCAATAAAAACAAGATATGACCTATAGAATACAAGTATTTCCCCTTCGAACATCCCCACAAGTA
GACTTTGGATTTGTCTTCTAACCAAAAGACTTACACACCTGCATACCTTACATCAAAAACTCGTTTATCG
CTACATAAAACACCGGGATATATTTTTTATATACATACTTTTCAAATCGCGCGCCCTCTTCATAATTCAC
CTCCACCACACCACGTTTCGTAGTTGCTCTTTCGCTGTCTCCCACCCGCTCTCCGCAACACATTCACCTT
TTGTTCGACGACCTTGGAGCGACTGTCGTTAGTTCCGCGCGATTCGGTTCGCTCAAATGGTTCCGAGTGG
TTCATTTCGTCTCAATAGAAATTAGTAATAAATATTTGTATGTACAATTTATTTGCTCCAATATATTTGT
ATATATTTCCCTCACAGCTATATTTATTCTAATTTAATATTATGACTTTTTAAGGTAATTTTTTGTGACC
TGTTCGGAGTGATTAGCGTTACAATTTGAACTGAAAGTGACATCCAGTGTTTGTTCCTTGTGTAGATGCA
TCTCAAAAAAATGGTGGGCATAATAGTGTTGTTTATATATATCAAAAATAACAACTATAATAATAAGAAT
ACATTTAATTTAGAAAATGCTTGGATTTCACTGGAACTAGAATTAATTCGGCTGCTGCTCTAAACGACGC
ATTTCGTACTCCAAAGTACGAATTTTTTCCCTCAAGCTCTTATTTTCATTAAACAATGAACAGGACCTAA
CGCACAGTCACGTTATTGTTTACATAAATGATTTTTTTTACTATTCAAACTTACTCTGTTTGTGTACTCC
CACTGGTATAGCCTTCTTTTATCTTTTCTGGTTCAGGCTCTATCACTTTACTAGGTACGGCATCTGCGTT
GAGTCGCCTCCTTTTAAATGTCTGACCTTTTGCAGGTGCAGCCTTCCACTGCGAATCTTTAAAGTGGGTA
TCACAAATTTGGGAGTTTTCACCAAGGCTGCACCCAAGGCTCTGCTCCCACAATTTTCTCTTAATAGCAC
ACTTCGGCACGTGAATTAATTTTACTCCAGTCACAGCTTTGCAGCAAAATTTGCAATATTTCATTTTTTT
TTATTCCACGTAAGGGTTAATGTTTTCAAAAAAAAATTCGTCCGCACACAACCTTTCCTCTCAACAAGCA
AACGTGCACTGAATTTAAGTGTATACTTCGGTAAGCTTCGGCTATCGACGGGACCACCTTATGTTATTTC
ATCATGGGCCAGACCCACGTAGTCCAGCGGCAGATCGGCGGCGGAGAAGTTAAGCGTCTCCAGGATGACC
TTGCCCGAACTGGGGCACGTGGTGTTCGACGATGTGCAGCTAATTTCGCCCGGCTCCACGTCCGCCCATT
GGTTAATCAGCAGACCCTCGTTGGCGTAACGGAACCATGAGAGGTACGACAACCATTTGAGGTATACTGG
CACCGAGCCCGAGTTCAAGAAGAAGGCGTTTTTCCATAGGCTCCGCCCCCCTGACGAGCATCACAAAAAT
CGACGCTCAAGTCAGAGGTGGCGAAACCCGACAGGACTATAAAGATACCAGGCGTTTCCCCCTGGAAGCT
CCCTCGTGCGCTCTCCTGTTCCGACCCTGCCGCTTACCGGATACCTGTCCGCCTTTCTCCCTTCGGGAAG
CGTGGCGCTTTCTCAATGCTCACGCTGTAGGTATCTCAGTTCGGTGTAGGTCGTTCGCTCCAAGCTGGGC
TGTGTGCACGAACCCCCCGTTCAGCCCGACCGCTGCGCCTTATCCGGTAACTATCGTCTTGAGTCCAACC
CGGTAAGACACGACTTATCGCCACTGGCAGCAGCCACTGGTAACAGGATTAGCAGAGCGAGGTATGTAGG
CGGTGCTACAGAGTTCTTGAAGTGGTGGCCTAACTACGGCTACACTAGAAGGACAGTATTTGGTATCTGC
GCTCTGCTGAAGCCAGTTACCTTCGGAAAAAGAGTTGGTAGCTCTTGATCCGGCAAACAAACCACCGCTG
GTAGCGGTGGTTTTTTTGTTTGCAAGCAGCAGATTACGCGCAGAAAAAAAGGATCTCAAGAAGATCCTTT
GATCTTTTCTACGGGGTCTGACGCTCAGTGGAACGAAAACTCACGTTAAGGGATTTTGGTCATGAGATTA
TCAAAAAGGATCTTCACCTAGATCCTTTTAAATTAAAAATGAAGTTTTAAATCAATCTAAAGTATATATG
AGTAAACTTGGTCTGACAGTTACCAATGCTTAATCAGTGAGGCACCTATCTCAGCGATCTGTCTATTTCG
TTCATCCATAGTTGCCTGACTCCCCGTCGTGTAGATAACTACGATACGGGAGGGCTTACCATCTGGCCCC
AGTGCTGCAATGATACCGCGAGACCCACGCTCACCGGCTCCAGATTTATCAGCAATAAACCAGCCAGCCG
GAAGGGCCGAGCGCAGAAGTGGTCCTGCAACTTTATCCGCCTCCATCCAGTCTATTAATTGTTGCCGGGA
AGCTAGAGTAAGTAGTTCGCCAGTTAATAGTTTGCGCAACGTTGTTGCCATTGCTACAGGCATCGTGGTG
TCACGCTCGTCGTTTGGTATGGCTTCATTCAGCTCCGGTTCCCAACGATCAAGGCGAGTTACATGATCCC
CCATGTTGTGCAAAAAAGCGGTTAGCTCCTTCGGTCCTCCGATCGTTGTCAGAAGTAAGTTGGCCGCAGT
GTTATCACTCATGGTTATGGCAGCACTGCATAATTCTCTTACTGTCATGCCATCCGTAAGATGCTTTTCT
GTGACTGGTGAGTACTCAACCAAGTCATTCTGAGAATAGTGTATGCGGCGACCGAGTTGCTCTTGCCCGG
CGTCAATACGGGATAATACCGCGCCACATAGCAGAACTTTAAAAGTGCTCATCATTGGAAAACGTTCTTC
GGGGCGAAAACTCTCAAGGATCTTACCGCTGTTGAGATCCAGTTCGATGTAACCCACTCGTGCACCCAAC
TGATCTTCAGCATCTTTTACTTTCACCAGCGTTTCTGGGTGAGCAAAAACAGGAAGGCAAAATGCCGCAA
AAAAGGGAATAAGGGCGACACGGAAATGTTGAATACTCATACTCTTCCTTTTTCAATATTATTGAAGCAT
TTATCAGGGTTATTGTCTCATGAGCGGATACATATTTGAATGTATTTAGAAAAATAAACAAATAGGGGTT
CCGCGCACATTTCCCCGAAAAGTGCCACCTGACGTCTAAGAAACCATTATTATCATGACATTAACCTATA
AAAATAGGCGTATCACGAGGCCCTTTCGTCTCGCGCGTTTCGGTGATGACGGTGAAAACCTCTGACACAT
GCAGCTCCCGGAGACGGTCACAGCTTGTCTGTAAGCGGATGCCGGGAGCAGACAAGCCCGTCAGGGCGCG
TCAGCGGGTGTTGGCGGGTGTCGGGGCTGGCTTAACTATGCGGCATCAGAGCAGATTGTACTGAGAGTGC
ACCATATGCGGTGTGAAATACCGCACCGAATCGCGCGGAACTAACGACAGTCGCTCCAAGGTCGTCGAAC
AAAAGGTGAATGTGTTGCGGAGAGCGGGTGGGAGACAGCGAAAGAGCAACTACGAAACGTGGTGTGGTGG
AGGTGAATTATGAAGAGGGCGCGCGATTTGAAAAGTATGTATATAAAAAATATATCCCGGTGTTTTATGT
AGCGATAAACGAGTTTTTGATGTAAGGTATGCAGGTGTGTAAGTCTTTTGGTTAGAAGACAAATCCAAAG
TCTACTTGTGGGGATGTTCGAAGGGGAAATACTTGTATTCTATAGGTCATATCTTGTTTTTATTGGCACA
AATATAATTACATTAGCTTTTTGAGGGGGCAATAAACAGTAAACACGATGGTAATAATGGTAAAAAAAAA
AACAAGCAGTTATTTCGGATATATGTCGGCTACTCCTTGCGTCGGGCCCGAAGTCTTAGAGCCAGATATG
CGAGCACCCGGAAGCTCACGATGAGAATGGCCAGACCATGATGAAATAACATAAGGTGGTCCCGTCGGCA
AGAGACATCCACTTAACGTATGCTTGCAATAAGTGCGAGTGAAAGGAATAGTATTCTGAGTGTCGTATTG
AGTCTGAGTGAGACAGCGATATGATTGTTGATTAACCCTTAGCATGTCCGTGGGGTTTGAATTAACTCAT
AATATTAATTAGACGAAATTATTTTTAAAGTTTTATTTTTAATAATTTGCGAGTACGCA
