>Addgene plasmid #52532 | pKF251 | addgene partial sequence | sequence record 82643 | pCasper-R 5'-GTCGGCAAGAGACATCCACT-3'
AAGGAATAGTATTCTGAGTGTCGTATTGAGTCTGAGTGAGACAGCGATATGATTGTTGATTAACCCTTAG
CATGTCCGTGGGGTTTGAATTAACTCATAATATTAATTAGACGAAATTATTTTTAAAGTTTTATTTTTAA
TAATTTGCGAGTACGCAAAGCTTGGCTGCAGTGTCGCCGGAACGCAGCGACAGAGATTCCAATGTGTCCG
TATCTTTCAGGCTTTTGCCCTTCAGTTCCAGACGAAGCGACTGGCGATTCGCGTGTGGGGTCTGCTTCAG
GGTCTTGTGAATTAGGGCGCGCAGATCGCCGATGGGCGTGGCGCCGGAGGGCACCTTCACCTTGCCGTAC
GGCTTGCTGTTCTTCGCGTTCAAAATCTCCAGCTCCATTTTGCTTTCGGTGCGCTTGCAATCAGTACTGT
CCAAAATCGAAAATCGCCGAACCGTAGTGTGACCGTGCGGGGCTCTGCGAAAATAAACTTTTTTAGGTAT
ATGGCCACACACGGGGAAAGCACAGTGGATTATATGTTTTAATATTATAATATGCAGGTTTTCATTACTT
ATCCAGATGTAAGCCCACTTAAAGCGATTTAACAATTATTTGCCGAAAGAGTATAA
