>Addgene plasmid #52532 | pKF251 | addgene partial sequence | sequence record 83036 | miniwhite-R 5'-AAGAGATAGCGGACGCAGCG-3'
GAGAAGGAGGCAAACAGCGCTGACTTTGAGTGGAATGTCATTTTGAGTGAGAGGTAATCGAAAGAACCTG
GTACATCAAATACCCTTGGATCGAAGTAAATTTAAAACTGATCAGATAAGTTCAATGATATCCAGTGCAG
TAAAAAAAAAAAATGTTTTTTTTATCTACTTTCCGCAAAAATGGGTTTTATTAACTTACATACATACTAG
AATTCATACATTGATGAGTTTGGACAAACCACAACTAGAATGCAGTGAAAAAAATGCTTTATTTGTGAAA
TTTGTGATGCTATTGCTTTATTTGTAACCATTATAAGCTGCAATAAACAAGTTAACAACAACAATTGCAT
TCATTTTATGTTTCAGGTTCAGGGGGAGGTGTGGGAGGTTTTTTAAAGCAAGTAAAACCTCTACAAATGT
GGTATGGCTGATTATGATCTAGAGGCCGCTTTACTTGTACAGCTCGTCCATGCCGAGAGTGATCCCGGCG
GCGGTCACGAACTCCAGCAGGACCATGTGATCGCGCTTCTCGTTGGGGTCTTTGCTCAGGGCGGACTGGG
TGCTCAGGTAGTGGTTGTCGGGCAGCAGCACGGGGCCGTCGCCGATGGGGGTGTTCTGCTGGTAGTGGTC
GGCGAGCTGCACGCTGCCGTCCTCGATGTTGTGGCGGATCTTGAAGTTCACCTTGATGCCGTTCTTCTGC
TTGTCGGCCATGATATAGACGTTGTGGCTGTTGTAGTTGTACTCCAGCTTGTGCCCCAGGATGTTGCCGT
CCTCCTTGAAGTCGATGCCCTTCAGCTCGATGCGGTTCACCAGGGTGTCGCCCTCGAACTTCACCTCGGC
GCGGGTCTTGTAGTTGCCGTCGTCCTTGAAGAAGATGGTGCGCTCCTGGACGTAGCCTTCGGGCATGGCG
